Addgene plasmid #59263: pLV-Enh eGFP Reporter-muKC2-X39
Purpose: Lentiviral GFP reporter for testing enhancer activity in different cell types. Insert is an enhancer identified in the exonic region of the keratin type II cluster.
Depositing lab: Benjamin Yu. Depositing organization: University of California, San Diego (UCSD).
Backbone
  Vector backbone: Brachyury-eGFP
  Backbone size w/o insert (bp): 7967
  Total vector size (bp): 8971
  Modifications to backbone: Original vector is Brachyury-eGFP (Kita-Matsuo et al. 2009) with the Brachyury promoter cloned out and replaced with the minimal Hsp68 promoter from the Hsp68-lacZ-Gateway plasmid (Pennacchio et al. 2006)
  Vector type: Lentiviral
Growth in bacteria
  Bacterial resistance: Ampicillin, 100 μg/mL
  Growth temperature: 37°C
  Growth strain: Stbl3
  Copy number: High Copy
Gene/Insert
  Gene/Insert name: Krt83-ex5-7 (alt name: mm9 chr15:101263533-101264536)
  Species: M. musculus (mouse)
  Insert size (bp): 1004
  Promoter: Mu Hsp68 minimal promoter
  Cloning method: Gateway Cloning
  Sequencing primers: 5′ GAAACACGTCTCCTCCATTCC; 3′ CTCTGCTCCTCGCCCTCC
Terms and licenses: Academic/Nonprofit Terms; Industry Terms: Not Available to Industry
Depositor comments: Please note that the final plasmid sequence is post-Gateway recombination. The plasmid contains attB sites (not attR sites as the map implies).
How to cite: pLV-Enh eGFP Reporter-muKC2-X39 was a gift from Benjamin Yu (Addgene plasmid # 59263 ; http://n2t.net/addgene:59263 ; RRID:Addgene_59263)
