[The description below was written by a language model from this plasmid's Addgene catalogue record.]
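Description:
pLV-Enh eGFP Reporter-muKC2-X39 is a lentiviral enhancer-reporter plasmid of about 9 kb, built to test whether a candidate regulatory sequence can drive transcription in a given cell type. Its backbone derives from the Brachyury-eGFP lentiviral vector, in which the Brachyury promoter was removed and replaced with the mouse Hsp68 minimal promoter. That promoter is intended to provide little expression by itself, so eGFP fluorescence serves as a readout of the activity of the sequence placed alongside it. The plasmid is maintained in bacteria at high copy under ampicillin selection, in a recombination-deficient strain of the kind commonly chosen to keep the repeated lentiviral LTR sequences stable.

The test element is a roughly 1 kb mouse genomic fragment named Krt83-ex5-7, spanning an exonic region of Krt83 on chromosome 15 within the keratin type II cluster, which was identified as a putative enhancer. It was introduced by Gateway recombination. The depositor notes that the final plasmid is the post-recombination product, so the insert is flanked by attB sites rather than the attR sites the map may suggest.

Packaged into lentiviral particles, the cassette can be integrated into a range of cell types, allowing enhancer activity to be compared between them by GFP signal. No feature table was provided, so details such as the specific LTR configuration, accessory lentiviral elements, the bacterial origin, or any mammalian selection marker are not stated in the record.
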