>Addgene plasmid #59263 | pLV-Enh eGFP Reporter-muKC2-X39 | depositor partial sequence | sequence record 93549 | pLV-Enh eGFP Reporter-muKC2-X39 sequence 1213 bps
NNCAGAGTTTTAGGTCTGCATATGATTTTATTTTGACTGATAGTGACCTGTTCGTTGCAACAAATTGATG
AGCAATGCTTTTTTATAATGCCAACTTTGTACAAAAAAGCAGGCTTTGAAACACGTCTCCTCCATTCCCA
CATCTCAGACACCTCCGTCGTCGTCAAGATGGACAACAGCCGGGACCTGAACATGGACTGTGTCGTGGCT
GAGATCAAGGCTCAGTATGATGACATTGCCAGCCGTAGCCGTGCTGAGGCTGAGTCCTGGTACCGCACCA
AGGTGAGAGGTCAGGACATCTGTCCTTAGATGAGACAGTGGGAAGGACTCCGGGATCTATTGGAAAGGGC
TTCTTGCACACCAAGAATCACCAGAAGATTGCACACAGCTCTAGGCTGAGGAGGCAGCCCAGCCTCACCA
CTGTGCATCTTGCACATCCATTGTGCTCACTGGGTCGATGTCACATCCTGGGCTTCATGAGCATCTCTGT
TTCCCCCACCCCTAGTGTGAGGAGATGAAGGCCACAGTGATCCGGCATGGAGAGACCCTGCGCCGCACCA
GAGAGGAGATCAATGAGCTGAACAGAATGATCCAGAGGCTGACTGCTGAGATCGAGAATGCCAAGTGCCA
GGTATGTAAGGTTCAGCTGCTCTGGGACCAGAGAGGCTGGATGTCTACTCAGTGCCACACAGCCAGCATG
TGTCCTGCTTGGAGCTTACCATTTAGTCTCCCACCTATTTGCACAGCTGGGTTTCCTGATCATGCTCACT
CAGGCTGACCCATGTGAACAAGGCAAGAGGCTGCTTCTAGAATGTTCCCAACTGTCAGAAAAGATTGGGA
TAGCATGCTGGTGATGAGACCCAGGAACCCTTTGGCTATCTCGACTTCTTTTGTGTCCCCAGAAACACCA
AGCTGGGAGGCTGCTGTGACCCAATCTGAGCAACAGGGAGAGGCTGCCCCTCACTGATGCCCGCTGCAAG
CTGGCTGACCTTGAAGGGTGCCCCTGCAAAGGTTAGCAGGATATGGTCTGCCTGCTCAGAATACCAGGAG
GTGATGAACTCCAGCTGGGGCCTGGATTGTCGAGACCATCACCTACAGGGGCCTGCTGAAAGGGCGAGTA
GCAAAAANCCCAGTCTTCTTGATCAAGTGCATTTATAAGAAAGCATGCCTATCATTGNTGCCAANNACAG
GTTCCTATCAGGTCCNNTAANCA
