>Addgene plasmid #59263 | pLV-Enh eGFP Reporter-muKC2-X39 | addgene partial sequence | sequence record 95719 | pRRL5primeMCS-F 5'-tgaacggatctcgacggtat-3'
GGGGGGTACAGTGCAGGGGAAAGAATAGTAGACATAATAGCAACAGACATACAAACTTAAAGAATTACAA
AAACAAATTACAAAAATTCAAAATTTTATCGATCACGAGACTAGCCTCGAGAAGCTTGATATCGAATTCC
ATCACAAGTTTGTACAAAAAAGCAGGCTTTGAAACACGTCTCCTCCATTCCCACATCTCAGACACCTCCG
TCGTCGTCAAGATGGACAACAGCCGGGACCTGAACATGGACTGTGTCGTGGCTGAGATCAAGGCTCAGTA
TGATGACATTGCCAGCCGTAGCCGTGCTGAGGCTGAGTCCTGGTACCGCACCAAGGTGAGAGGTCAGGAC
ATCTGTCCTTAGATGAGACAGTGGGAAGGACTCCGGGATCTATTGGAAAGGGCTTCTTGCACACCAAGAA
TCACCAGAAGATTGCACACAGCTCTAGGCTGAGGAGGCAGCCCAGCCTCACCACTGTGCATCTTGCACAT
CCATTGTGCTCACTGGGTCGATGTCACATCCTGGGCTTCATGAGCATCTCTGTTTCCCCCACCCCTAGTG
TGAGGAGATGAAGGCCACAGTGATCCGGCATGGAGAGACCCTGCGCCGCACCAGAGAGGAGATCAATGAG
CTGAACAGAATGATCCAGAGGCTGACTGCTGAGATCGAGAATGCCAAGTGCCAGGTATGTAAGGTTCAGC
TGCTCTGGGACCAGAGAGGCTGGATGTCTACTCAGTGCCACACAGCCAGCATGTGTCCCTG
