>Addgene plasmid #59263 | pLV-Enh eGFP Reporter-muKC2-X39 | addgene partial sequence | sequence record 95721 | EGFP-N 5'-CGTCGCCGTCCAGCTCGACCAG-3'
GCTCACCATGGTGGCGACCGGTGCGCTCCGCGGCGTGGATGCTCCGGGGAAAGTTGCGCTCCGCGGCAGG
GATGCTCCTGGGAAGGTTGCGCTCCGCGGCAGGGATGCTCTGGGGAAGGCTGGTCCTGGCCGAGGATCGG
GAACGCGCCGCTCGCTCTGCTTCTCTTGTCTTCGCTTGTCTCTGGATGGAACCAGATTTGGTTCTGAGTA
GCTGTCAGCGTCTGGTGACCTGCTCGCCGCCCTGCGCCTTTAAGGAGTCTTCACCGGCCCCGCCCACTCT
CCGCTGGGCCAATCAGCGAGCCGGAGGAGGCCTTGGGGCCAGGAATCTTCCAGCAGTTTCGCGTCTGGTG
GAGCTTCCCCGCCTCCCTTGAGTAATCGGAGTTGTGGGTTCCGCCCTTGTCCAGAACTCTCCAGAGGTTT
CTGGGGTTCACTGGAGAGTACGGATTCCTGAGGGGGAGGGTGTGGGGAAGTGCTGGTGCTACTAGTGACA
CTGTTGCTATGGCGACGCATTACTAAGGCCTGTGTGGAATGGACAAGAAAGATCACCTCTAGCTCGGTGT
TGTGTACAGTTTGTTGTGATTTGTGGGGTTTCG
